Addgene plasmid #105264: YIplac211-KEX2-iGFPx6
Purpose: Plasmid for pop-in/pop-out replacement of Kex2 with Kex2-iGFP-x6.
Depositing lab: Benjamin Glick. Depositing organization: University of Chicago. Publication: Budding Yeast Has a Minimal Endomembrane System. Day KJ, Casler JC, Glick BS. Dev Cell. 2018 Jan 8;44(1):56-72.e4. doi: 10.1016/j.devcel.2017.12.014. Epub 2018 Jan 8. PubMed 29316441.
Backbone
  Vector backbone: YIplac211
  Backbone size w/o insert (bp): 3797
  Total vector size (bp): 9222
  Vector type: Yeast Expression
  Selectable markers: URA3
Growth in bacteria
  Bacterial resistance: Ampicillin, 100 μg/mL
  Growth temperature: 37°C
  Growth strain: DH5alpha
  Copy number: Unknown
Gene/Insert
  Gene/Insert name: Kex2 portion
  Entrez Gene: KEX2 (a.k.a. YNL238W, QDS1, SRB1, VMA45)
  Tag / fusion protein: iGFPx6 (C terminal on insert)
  Cloning method: Restriction Enzyme; 5′ cloning site SphI (not destroyed); 3′ cloning site KpnI (not destroyed)
  Sequencing primers: 5′ M13 REVERSE; 3′ M13 FORWARD
Terms and licenses: Academic/Nonprofit Terms; Industry Terms: Not Available to Industry
How to cite: YIplac211-KEX2-iGFPx6 was a gift from Benjamin Glick (Addgene plasmid # 105264 ; http://n2t.net/addgene:105264 ; RRID:Addgene_105264)
