[The description below was written by a language model from this plasmid's Addgene catalogue record and pLannotate feature annotations shown in this document.]
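Description:
YIplac211-KEX2-iGFPx6 is a yeast integrating plasmid built on the YIplac211 backbone. It is designed to replace the chromosomal KEX2 gene of Saccharomyces cerevisiae with a version tagged by six tandem GFP copies. As an integrative vector it carries no annotated yeast replication origin or centromere, so it persists in yeast only by recombining into the genome. In E. coli it is propagated through a ColE1/pUC-type origin and selected with ampicillin via the β-lactamase gene. The yeast marker is URA3 under its own promoter. URA3 allows selection on medium lacking uracil and counterselection with 5-fluoroorotic acid.

The insert, cloned between SphI and KpnI in the lacZα polylinker, consists of a partial KEX2 coding fragment of about 770 bp. KEX2 encodes the protease that processes alpha-factor and killer toxin precursors. The fragment is followed by six consecutive repeats annotated as GFP (S65T), separated by short linkers; the record calls this array iGFPx6 and lists it as a C-terminal tag. About 350 bp of unannotated sequence lies between the last GFP copy and the lacZα remnant. It may provide downstream homology to the KEX2 locus, but the record does not say. No yeast promoter is annotated upstream of the KEX2 fragment, consistent with expression coming from the native locus after integration.

In the stated pop-in/pop-out strategy, homologous recombination at KEX2 first integrates the whole plasmid under URA3 selection. A second recombination event, selected by loss of URA3, then excises the vector and leaves the tagged allele in place. The multimeric tag presumably gives a brighter signal for imaging Kex2. The sequenced record is 9,217 nt, slightly shorter than the 9,222 bp listed in the catalogue.
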