Features (pLannotate 1.2.2; 19 found; start..end, strand, type, name):
      1..93      +  CDS            lacI (fragment): lac repressor; lacI; The lac repressor binds to the lac operator to inhibit transcription in E. coli. This inhibition can be relieved by adding lactose or isopropyl-β-D-thiogalactopyranoside (IPTG).
    106..127     +  protein_bind   CAP binding site: CAP binding activates transcription in the presence of cAMP. E. coli catabolite activator protein
    142..172     +  promoter       lac promoter: promoter for the E. coli lac operon
    180..196     +  protein_bind   lac operator: The lac repressor binds to the lac operator to inhibit transcription in E. coli. This inhibition can be relieved by adding lactose or isopropyl-β-D-thiogalactopyranoside (IPTG). lac repressor encoded by lacI
    243..1013    +  CDS            KEX2 (fragment): KEX2_YEAST - Also known as QDS1. Experimental evidence at protein level: Swiss-Prot protein existence level 1. Processing of precursors of alpha-factors and killer toxin. From Saccharomyces cerevisiae (strain ATCC 204508 / S288c) (Baker's yeast).
   1059..1754    +  CDS            GFP (S65T): GFP (S65T) is a basic (constitutively fluorescent) green fluorescent protein published in 1995, derived from Aequorea victoria.
   1779..2474    +  CDS            GFP (S65T): GFP (S65T) is a basic (constitutively fluorescent) green fluorescent protein published in 1995, derived from Aequorea victoria.
   2499..3194    +  CDS            GFP (S65T): GFP (S65T) is a basic (constitutively fluorescent) green fluorescent protein published in 1995, derived from Aequorea victoria.
   3219..3914    +  CDS            GFP (S65T): GFP (S65T) is a basic (constitutively fluorescent) green fluorescent protein published in 1995, derived from Aequorea victoria.
   3939..4634    +  CDS            GFP (S65T): GFP (S65T) is a basic (constitutively fluorescent) green fluorescent protein published in 1995, derived from Aequorea victoria.
   4659..5354    +  CDS            GFP (S65T): GFP (S65T) is a basic (constitutively fluorescent) green fluorescent protein published in 1995, derived from Aequorea victoria.
   5711..5868    +  CDS            lacZα (fragment): LacZα fragment of β-galactosidase; lacZ fragment
   5874..5973    -  misc_feature   bom (fragment): basis of mobility region from pBR322
   6075..6110    -  CDS            rop (fragment): Rop protein, which maintains plasmids at low copy number; rop
   6199..7002    -  CDS            URA3: orotidine-5'-phosphate decarboxylase, required for uracil biosynthesis; S. cerevisiae URA3; yeast auxotrophic marker, counterselectable with 5-fluoroorotic acid (5-FOA)
   7003..7218    -  promoter       URA3 promoter: S. cerevisiae URA3
   7311..7415    +  promoter       AmpR promoter: bla
   7416..8276    +  CDS            AmpR: β-lactamase; bla; confers resistance to ampicillin, carbenicillin, and related antibiotics
   8447..9035    +  rep_origin     ori: high-copy-number ColE1/pMB1/pBR322/pUC origin of replication
>Addgene plasmid #105264 | YIplac211-KEX2-iGFPx6 | addgene full sequence | sequence record 202433 | Addgene NGS Result
GCGCCCAATACGCAAACCGCCTCTCCCCGCGCGTTGGCCGATTCATTAATGCAGCTGGCACGACAGGTTT
CCCGACTGGAAAGCGGGCAGTGAGCGCAACGCAATTAATGTGAGTTAGCTCACTCATTAGGCACCCCAGG
CTTTACACTTTATGCTTCCGGCTCGTATGTTGTGTGGAATTGTGAGCGGATAACAATTTCACACAGGAAA
CAGCTATGACCATGATTACGCCAAGCTTGCATGCACATTGGGGTGAGAACGGCGTAGGTGATTGGAAAAT
CAAGGTTAAGACAACAGAAAATGGACACAGGATTGACTTCCACAGTTGGAGGCTGAAGCTCTTTGGGGAA
TCCATTGATTCATCTAAAACAGAAACTTTCGTCTTTGGAAACGATAAAGAGGAGGTTGAACCAGCTGCTA
CAGAAAGTACCGTATCACAATATTCTGCCAGTTCAACTTCTATTTCCATCAGCGCTACTTCTACATCTTC
TATCTCAATTGGTGTGGAAACGTCGGCCATTCCCCAAACGACTACTGCGAGTACCGATCCTGATTCTGAT
CCAAACACTCCTAAAAAACTTTCCTCTCCTAGGCAAGCCATGCATTATTTTTTAACAATATTTTTGATTG
GCGCCACATTTTTGGTGTTATACTTCATGTTTTTTATGAAATCAAGGAGAAGGATCAGAAGGTCAAGAGC
GGAAACGTATGAATTCGATATCATTGATACAGACTCTGAGTACGATTCTACTTTGGACAATGGAACTTCC
GGAATTACTGAGCCCGAAGAGGTTGAGGACTTCGATTTTGATTTGTCCGATGAAGACCATCTTGCAAGTT
TGTCTTCATCAGAAAACGGTGATGCTGAACATACAATTGATAGTGTACTAACAAACGAAAATCCATTTAG
TGACCCTATAAAGCAAAAGTTCCCAAATGACGCCAACGCAGAATCTGCTTCCAATAAATTACAGGAATTA
CAGCCTGATGTTCCTCCATCTTCCGGACGATCGACGGATCCAGGAAGTTCGGGGTCCAGCGGTTCTTCAG
GCGCTAGCATGGATAGCACTGAGAGCCTTTTCACTGGAGTTGTCCCAATTCTTGTTGAATTAGATGGTGA
TGTTAATGGGCACAAATTTTCTGTCAGTGGAGAGGGTGAAGGTGATGCAACATACGGAAAACTTACCCTT
AAATTTATTTGCACTACTGGAAAACTACCTGTTCCTTGGCCAACACTTGTCACTACTTTAACTTATGGTG
TTCAGTGCTTTTCAAGATACCCGGATCATATGAAACAGCATGACTTTTTCAAGAGTGCCATGCCCGAAGG
TTATGTACAGGAAAGAACTATATTTTTCAAAGATGACGGGAACTACAAGACACGTGCTGAAGTCAAGTTT
GAAGGTGATACCCTTGTTAATAGAATCGAGTTAAAAGGTATTGATTTTAAAGAAGATGGAAACATTCTTG
GGCACAAATTGGAATACAACTATAACTCACACAATGTATACATCATGGCAGACAAACAAAAGAATGGAAT
CAAAGCTAACTTCAAAATTAGACACAACATTGAAGATGGAAGCGTTCAACTAGCAGACCATTATCAACAA
AATACTCCAATTGGCGATGGCCCTGTCCTTTTACCAGACAACCATTACCTGTCCACACAATCTGCCCTTT
CGAAAGATCCCAACGAAAAGAGAGACCACATGGTCCTTAAAGAGTTTGTAACAGCTGCTGGGATTACACA
TGGCAGCTCCGGCTCCAGCGGGTCTAGCATGGATAGCACTGAGAGCCTTTTCACTGGAGTTGTCCCAATT
CTTGTTGAATTAGATGGTGATGTTAATGGGCACAAATTTTCTGTCAGTGGAGAGGGTGAAGGTGATGCAA
CATACGGAAAACTTACCCTTAAATTTATTTGCACTACTGGAAAACTACCTGTTCCTTGGCCAACACTTGT
CACTACTTTAACTTATGGTGTTCAGTGCTTTTCAAGATACCCGGATCATATGAAACAGCATGACTTTTTC
AAGAGTGCCATGCCCGAAGGTTATGTACAGGAAAGAACTATATTTTTCAAAGATGACGGGAACTACAAGA
CACGTGCTGAAGTCAAGTTTGAAGGTGATACCCTTGTTAATAGAATCGAGTTAAAAGGTATTGATTTTAA
AGAAGATGGAAACATTCTTGGGCACAAATTGGAATACAACTATAACTCACACAATGTATACATCATGGCA
GACAAACAAAAGAATGGAATCAAAGCTAACTTCAAAATTAGACACAACATTGAAGATGGAAGCGTTCAAC
TAGCAGACCATTATCAACAAAATACTCCAATTGGCGATGGCCCTGTCCTTTTACCAGACAACCATTACCT
GTCCACACAATCTGCCCTTTCGAAAGATCCCAACGAAAAGAGAGACCACATGGTCCTTAAAGAGTTTGTA
ACAGCTGCTGGGATTACACATGGCAGCTCCGGCTCCAGCGGGTCTAGCATGGATAGCACTGAGAGCCTTT
TCACTGGAGTTGTCCCAATTCTTGTTGAATTAGATGGTGATGTTAATGGGCACAAATTTTCTGTCAGTGG
AGAGGGTGAAGGTGATGCAACATACGGAAAACTTACCCTTAAATTTATTTGCACTACTGGAAAACTACCT
GTTCCTTGGCCAACACTTGTCACTACTTTAACTTATGGTGTTCAGTGCTTTTCAAGATACCCGGATCATA
TGAAACAGCATGACTTTTTCAAGAGTGCCATGCCCGAAGGTTATGTACAGGAAAGAACTATATTTTTCAA
AGATGACGGGAACTACAAGACACGTGCTGAAGTCAAGTTTGAAGGTGATACCCTTGTTAATAGAATCGAG
TTAAAAGGTATTGATTTTAAAGAAGATGGAAACATTCTTGGGCACAAATTGGAATACAACTATAACTCAC
ACAATGTATACATCATGGCAGACAAACAAAAGAATGGAATCAAAGCTAACTTCAAAATTAGACACAACAT
TGAAGATGGAAGCGTTCAACTAGCAGACCATTATCAACAAAATACTCCAATTGGCGATGGCCCTGTCCTT
TTACCAGACAACCATTACCTGTCCACACAATCTGCCCTTTCGAAAGATCCCAACGAAAAGAGAGACCACA
TGGTCCTTAAAGAGTTTGTAACAGCTGCTGGGATTACACATGGCAGCTCCGGCTCCAGCGGGTCTAGCAT
GGATAGCACTGAGAGCCTTTTCACTGGAGTTGTCCCAATTCTTGTTGAATTAGATGGTGATGTTAATGGG
CACAAATTTTCTGTCAGTGGAGAGGGTGAAGGTGATGCAACATACGGAAAACTTACCCTTAAATTTATTT
GCACTACTGGAAAACTACCTGTTCCTTGGCCAACACTTGTCACTACTTTAACTTATGGTGTTCAGTGCTT
TTCAAGATACCCGGATCATATGAAACAGCATGACTTTTTCAAGAGTGCCATGCCCGAAGGTTATGTACAG
GAAAGAACTATATTTTTCAAAGATGACGGGAACTACAAGACACGTGCTGAAGTCAAGTTTGAAGGTGATA
CCCTTGTTAATAGAATCGAGTTAAAAGGTATTGATTTTAAAGAAGATGGAAACATTCTTGGGCACAAATT
GGAATACAACTATAACTCACACAATGTATACATCATGGCAGACAAACAAAAGAATGGAATCAAAGCTAAC
TTCAAAATTAGACACAACATTGAAGATGGAAGCGTTCAACTAGCAGACCATTATCAACAAAATACTCCAA
TTGGCGATGGCCCTGTCCTTTTACCAGACAACCATTACCTGTCCACACAATCTGCCCTTTCGAAAGATCC
CAACGAAAAGAGAGACCACATGGTCCTTAAAGAGTTTGTAACAGCTGCTGGGATTACACATGGCAGCTCC
GGCTCCAGCGGGTCTAGCATGGATAGCACTGAGAGCCTTTTCACTGGAGTTGTCCCAATTCTTGTTGAAT
TAGATGGTGATGTTAATGGGCACAAATTTTCTGTCAGTGGAGAGGGTGAAGGTGATGCAACATACGGAAA
ACTTACCCTTAAATTTATTTGCACTACTGGAAAACTACCTGTTCCTTGGCCAACACTTGTCACTACTTTA
ACTTATGGTGTTCAGTGCTTTTCAAGATACCCGGATCATATGAAACAGCATGACTTTTTCAAGAGTGCCA
TGCCCGAAGGTTATGTACAGGAAAGAACTATATTTTTCAAAGATGACGGGAACTACAAGACACGTGCTGA
AGTCAAGTTTGAAGGTGATACCCTTGTTAATAGAATCGAGTTAAAAGGTATTGATTTTAAAGAAGATGGA
AACATTCTTGGGCACAAATTGGAATACAACTATAACTCACACAATGTATACATCATGGCAGACAAACAAA
AGAATGGAATCAAAGCTAACTTCAAAATTAGACACAACATTGAAGATGGAAGCGTTCAACTAGCAGACCA
TTATCAACAAAATACTCCAATTGGCGATGGCCCTGTCCTTTTACCAGACAACCATTACCTGTCCACACAA
TCTGCCCTTTCGAAAGATCCCAACGAAAAGAGAGACCACATGGTCCTTAAAGAGTTTGTAACAGCTGCTG
GGATTACACATGGCAGCTCCGGCTCCAGCGGGTCTAGCATGGATAGCACTGAGAGCCTTTTCACTGGAGT
TGTCCCAATTCTTGTTGAATTAGATGGTGATGTTAATGGGCACAAATTTTCTGTCAGTGGAGAGGGTGAA
GGTGATGCAACATACGGAAAACTTACCCTTAAATTTATTTGCACTACTGGAAAACTACCTGTTCCTTGGC
CAACACTTGTCACTACTTTAACTTATGGTGTTCAGTGCTTTTCAAGATACCCGGATCATATGAAACAGCA
TGACTTTTTCAAGAGTGCCATGCCCGAAGGTTATGTACAGGAAAGAACTATATTTTTCAAAGATGACGGG
AACTACAAGACACGTGCTGAAGTCAAGTTTGAAGGTGATACCCTTGTTAATAGAATCGAGTTAAAAGGTA
TTGATTTTAAAGAAGATGGAAACATTCTTGGGCACAAATTGGAATACAACTATAACTCACACAATGTATA
CATCATGGCAGACAAACAAAAGAATGGAATCAAAGCTAACTTCAAAATTAGACACAACATTGAAGATGGA
AGCGTTCAACTAGCAGACCATTATCAACAAAATACTCCAATTGGCGATGGCCCTGTCCTTTTACCAGACA
ACCATTACCTGTCCACACAATCTGCCCTTTCGAAAGATCCCAACGAAAAGAGAGACCACATGGTCCTTAA
AGAGTTTGTAACAGCTGCTGGGATTACACATGGCAGCTCCGGCTCCAGCGGGTAAAGCGGCCGCTTCGAT
ATGTACAGAAAGCTTCAAATTACAAAATAGCATTTTTTTCTTATAGATTATAATACTCTCTCATACGTAT
ACGTATATGTGTATATGATATATAAACAAACATTAATATCCTATTCCTTCCGTTTGAAATCCCTATGATG
TACTTTGCATTGTTTGCACCCGCGAATAAAATGAAAACTCCGAACCGATATATCAAGCACATAAAAGGGG
AGGGTCCAATTAATGCATATTTAAGACCACAGCTGAATAACTTTAAAACGGCAGACAAAACAAAAAATAG
GTCGAATAAACCTTACCTGCCTAGAAGGTACCGAGCTCGAATTCACTGGCCGTCGTTTTACAACGTCGTG
ACTGGGAAAACCCTGGCGTTACCCAACTTAATCGCCTTGCAGCACATCCCCCTTTCGCCAGCTGGCGTAA
TAGCGAAGAGGCCCGCACCGATCGCCCTTCCCAACAGTTGCGCAGCCTGAATGGCGAATGGCGCCTGATG
CGGTATTTTCTCCTTACGCATCTGTGCGGTATTTCACACCGCATATGGTGCACTCTCAGTACAATCTGCT
CTGATGCCGCATAGTTAAGCCAGCCCCGACACCCGCCAACACCCGCTGACGCGCCCTGACGGGCTTGTCT
GCTCCCGGCATCCGCTTACAGACAAGCTGTGACCGTCTCCGGGAGCTGCATGTGTCAGAGGTTTTCACCG
TCATCACCGAAACGCGCGAGACGAAAGGGCGGGTAATAACTGATATAATTAAATTGAAGCTCTAATTTGT
GAGTTTAGTATACATGCATTTACTTATAATACAGTTTTTTAGTTTTGCTGGCCGCATCTTCTCAAATATG
CTTCCCAGCCTGCTTTTCTGTAACGTTCACCCTCTACCTTAGCATCCCTTCCCTTTGCAAATAGTCCTCT
TCCAACAATAATAATGTCAGATCCTGTAGAGACCACATCATCCACGGTTCTATACTGTTGACCCAATGCG
TCTCCCTTGTCATCTAAACCCACACCGGGTGTCATAATCAACCAATCGTAACCTTCATCTCTTCCACCCA
TGTCTCTTTGAGCAATAAAGCCGATAACAAAATCTTTGTCGCTCTTCGCAATGTCAACAGTACCCTTAGT
ATATTCTCCAGTAGATAGGGAGCCCTTGCATGACAATTCTGCTAACATCAAAAGGCCTCTAGGTTCCTTT
GTTACTTCTTCTGCCGCCTGCTTCAAACCGCTAACAATACCTGGGCCCACCACACCGTGTGCATTCGTAA
TGTCTGCCCATTCTGCTATTCTGTATACACCCGCAGAGTACTGCAATTTGACTGTATTACCAATGTCAGC
AAATTTTCTGTCTTCGAAGAGTAAAAAATTGTACTTGGCGGATAATGCCTTTAGCGGCTTAACTGTGCCC
TCCATGGAAAAATCAGTCAAGATATCCACATGTGTTTTTAGTAAACAAATTTTGGGACCTAATGCTTCAA
CTAACTCCAGTAATTCCTTGGTGGTACGAACATCCAATGAAGCACACAAGTTTGTTTGCTTTTCGTGCAT
GATATTAAATAGCTTGGCAGCAACAGGACTAGGATGAGTAGCAGCACGTTCCTTATATGTAGCTTTCGAC
ATGATTTATCTTCGTTTCCTGCATGTTTTTGTTCTGTGCAGTTGGGTTAAGAATACTGGGCAATTTCATG
TTTCTTCAACACTACATATGCGTATATATACCAATCTAAGTCTGTGCTCCTTCCTTCGTTCTTCCTTCTG
TTCGGAGATTACCGAATCAAAAAAATTTCAAGGAAACCGAAATCAAAAAAAAGAATAAAAAAAAAATGAT
GAATTGAAAAGCTGGCCTCGTGATACGCCTATTTTTATAGGTTAATGTCATGATAATAATGGTTTCTTAG
ACGTCAGGTGGCACTTTTCGGGGAAATGTGCGCGGAACCCCTATTTGTTTATTTTTCTAAATACATTCAA
ATATGTATCCGCTCATGAGACAATAACCCTGATAAATGCTTCAATAATATTGAAAAAGGAAGAGTATGAG
TATTCAACATTTCCGTGTCGCCCTTATTCCCTTTTTTGCGGCATTTTGCCTTCCTGTTTTTGCTCACCCA
GAAACGCTGGTGAAAGTAAAAGATGCTGAAGATCAGTTGGGTGCACGAGTGGGTTACATCGAACTGGATC
TCAACAGCGGTAAGATCCTTGAGAGTTTTCGCCCCGAAGAACGTTTTCCAATGATGAGCACTTTTAAAGT
TCTGCTATGTGGCGCGGTATTATCCCGTATTGACGCCGGGCAAGAGCAACTCGGTCGCCGCATACACTAT
TCTCAGAATGACTTGGTTGAGTACTCACCAGTCACAGAAAAGCATCTTACGGATGGCATGACAGTAAGAG
AATTATGCAGTGCTGCCATAACCATGAGTGATAACACTGCGGCCAACTTACTTCTGACAACGATCGGAGG
ACCGAAGGAGCTAACCGCTTTTTTGCACAACATGGGGGATCATGTAACTCGCCTTGATCGTTGGGAACCG
GAGCTGAATGAAGCCATACCAAACGACGAGCGTGACACCACGATGCCTGTAGCAATGGCAACAACGTTGC
GCAAACTATTAACTGGCGAACTACTTACTCTAGCTTCCCGGCAACAATTAATAGACTGGATGGAGGCGGA
TAAAGTTGCAGGACCACTTCTGCGCTCGGCCCTTCCGGCTGGCTGGTTTATTGCTGATAAATCTGGAGCC
GGTGAGCGTGGGTCTCGCGGTATCATTGCAGCACTGGGGCCAGATGGTAAGCCCTCCCGTATCGTAGTTA
TCTACACGACGGGGAGTCAGGCAACTATGGATGAACGAAATAGACAGATCGCTGAGATAGGTGCCTCACT
GATTAAGCATTGGTAACTGTCAGACCAAGTTTACTCATATATACTTTAGATTGATTTAAAACTTCATTTT
TAATTTAAAAGGATCTAGGTGAAGATCCTTTTTGATAATCTCATGACCAAAATCCCTTAACGTGAGTTTT
CGTTCCACTGAGCGTCAGACCCCGTAGAAAAGATCAAAGGATCTTCTTGAGATCCTTTTTTTCTGCGCGT
AATCTGCTGCTTGCAAACAAAAAAACCACCGCTACCAGCGGTGGTTTGTTTGCCGGATCAAGAGCTACCA
ACTCTTTTTCCGAAGGTAACTGGCTTCAGCAGAGCGCAGATACCAAATACTGTTCTTCTAGTGTAGCCGT
AGTTAGGCCACCACTTCAAGAACTCTGTAGCACCGCCTACATACCTCGCTCTGCTAATCCTGTTACCAGT
GGCTGCTGCCAGTGGCGATAAGTCGTGTCTTACCGGGTTGGACTCAAGACGATAGTTACCGGATAAGGCG
CAGCGGTCGGGCTGAACGGGGGGTTCGTGCACACAGCCCAGCTTGGAGCGAACGACCTACACCGAACTGA
GATACCTACAGCGTGAGCTATGAGAAAGCGCCACGCTTCCCGAAGGGAGAAAGGCGGACAGGTATCCGGT
AAGCGGCAGGGTCGGAACAGGAGAGCGCACGAGGGAGCTTCCAGGGGGAAACGCCTGGTATCTTTATAGT
CCTGTCGGGTTTCGCCACCTCTGACTTGAGCGTCGATTTTTGTGATGCTCGTCAGGGGGGCGGAGCCTAT
GGAAAAACGCCAGCAACGCGGCCTTTTTACGGTTCCTGGCCTTTTGCTGGCCTTTTGCTCACATGTTCTT
TCCTGCGTTATCCCCTGATTCTGTGGATAACCGTATTACCGCCTTTGAGTGAGCTGATACCGCTCGCCGC
AGCCGAACGACCGAGCGCAGCGAGTCAGTGAGCGAGGAAGCGGAAGA
